>Addgene plasmid #134910 | pREP-8xARE-GFP-SV40-BFP | depositor full sequence | sequence record 259750 | pREP-8xARE-GFP-SV40-BFP sequence 6385 bps
GACGAAAGATTGGTGTGGAAAGTCCCCAGGCTCCCCAGCAGGCAGAAGTATGCAAAGCATGCATCTCAAT
TAGTCAGCAACCAGGTGTGGAAAGTCCCCAGGCTCCCCAGCAGGCAGAAGTATGCAAAGCATGCATCTCA
ATTAGTCAGCAACCATAGTCCCGCCCCTAACTCCGCCCATCCCGCCCCTAACTCCGCCCAGTTCCGCCCA
TTCTCCGCCCCATGGCTGACTAATTTTTTTTATTTATGCAGAGGCCGAGGCCGCCTCGGCCTCTGAGCTA
TTCCAGAAGTAGTGAGGAGGCTTTTTTGGAGGCCTAGGCTTTTGCAAAAAGCTAGCTTGCATGCCTGCAG
GTCGGCCGCCACGACCGGTGCCGCCACCATCCCCTGACCCACGCCCCTGACCCCTCACAAGGAGACGACC
TTCCATGACCGAGTACAAGCCCACGGTGCGCCTCGCCACCCGCGACGACGTCCCCCGGGCCGTACGCACC
CTCGCCGCCGCGTTCGCCGACTACCCCGCCACGCGCCACACCGTCGACCCGGACCGCCACATCGAGCGGG
TCACCGAGCTGCAAGAACTCTTCCTCACGCGCGTCGGGCTCGACATCGGCAAGGTGTGGGTCGCGGACGA
CGGCGCCGCGGTGGCGGTCTGGACCACGCCGGAGAGCGTCGAAGCGGGGGCGGTGTTCGCCGAGATCGGC
CCGCGCATGGCCGAGTTGAGCGGTTCCCGGCTGGCCGCGCAGCAACAGATGGAAGGCCTCCTGGCGCCGC
ACCGGCCCAAGGAGCCCGCGTGGTTCCTGGCCACCGTCGGCGTCTCGCCCGACCACCAGGGCAAGGGTCT
GGGCAGCGCCGTCGTGCTCCCCGGAGTGGAGGCGGCCGAGCGCGCCGGGGTGCCCGCCTTCCTGGAGACC
TCCGCGCCCCGCAACCTCCCCTTCTACGAGCGGCTCGGCTTCACCGTCACCGCCGACGTCGAGGTGCCCG
AAGGACCGCGCACCTGGTGCATGACCCGCAAGCCCGGTGCCTGACGCCCGCCCCACGACCCGCAGCGCCC
GACCGAAAGGAGCGCACGACCCCATGGCTCCGACCGAAGCCACCCGGGGCGGCCCCGCCGACCCCGCACC
CGCCCCCGAGGCCCACCGACTCTAGAGGATCATAATCAGCCATACCACATTTGTAGAGGTTTTACTTGCT
TTAAAAAACCTCCCACACCTCCCCCTGAACCTGAAACATAAAATGAATGCAATTGTTGTTGTTAACTTGT
TTATTGCAGCTTATAATGGTTACAAATAAAGCAATAGCATCACAAATTTCACAAATAAAGCATTTTTTTC
ACTGCAATCTCGTGATACGCCTATTTTTATAGGTTAATGTCATGATAATAATGGTTTCTTAGACGTCAGG
TGGCACTTTTCGGGGAAATGTGCGCGGAACCCCTATTTGTTTATTTTTCTAAATACATTCAAATATGTAT
CCGCTCATGAGACAATAACCCTGATAAATGCTTCAATAATATATCTCGTCATGTGGGCCCATCTGCGCAG
CACCATGGCCTGAAATAACCTCTGAAAGAGGAACTTGGTTAGGTACCTTCTGAGGCGGAAAGAACCAGCT
GTGGAATGTGTGTCAGTTAGGGTGTGGAAAGTCCCCAGGCTCCCCAGCAGGCAGAAGTATGCAAAGCATG
CATCTCAATTAGTCAGCAACCAGGTGTGGAAAGTCCCCAGGCTCCCCAGCAGGCAGAAGTATGCAAAGCA
TGCATCTCAATTAGTCAGCAACCATAGTCCCGCCCCTAACTCCGCCCATCCCGCCCCTAACTCCGCCCAG
TTCCGCCCATTCTCCGCCCCATGGCTGACTAATTTTTTTTATTTATGCAGAGGCCGAGGCCGCCTCGGCC
TCTGAGCTATTCCAGAAGTAGTGAGGAGGCTTTTTTGGAGGCCTAGGCTTTTGCAAAAAGCTTGATTCTT
CTGACACGATGAGCGAGCTGATTAAGGAGAACATGCACATGAAGCTGTACATGGAGGGCACCGTGGACAA
CCATCACTTCAAGTGCACATCCGAGGGCGAAGGCAAGCCCTACGAGGGCACCCAGACCATGAGAATCAAG
GTGGTCGAGGGCGGCCCTCTCCCCTTCGCCTTCGACATCCTGGCTACTAGCTTCCTCTACGGCAGCAAGA
CCTTCATCAACCACACCCAGGGCATCCCCGACTTCTTCAAGCAGTCCTTCCCTGAGGGCTTCACATGGGA
GAGAGTCACCACATACGAAGACGGGGGCGTGCTGACCGCTACCCAGGACACCAGCCTCCAGGACGGCTGC
CTCATCTACAACGTCAAGATCAGAGGGGTGAACTTCACATCCAACGGCCCTGTGATGCAGAAGAAAACAC
TCGGCTGGGAGGCCTTCACCGAGACGCTGTACCCCGCTGACGGCGGCCTGGAAGGCAGAAACGACATGGC
CCTGAAGCTCGTGGGCGGGAGCCATCTGATCGCAAACATCAAGACCACATATAGATCCAAGAAACCCGCT
AAGAACCTCAAGATGCCTGGCGTCTACTATGTGGACTACAGACTGGAAAGAATCAAGGAGGCCAACAACG
AGACCTACGTCGAGCAGCACGAGGTGGCAGTGGCCAGATACTGCGACCTCCCTAGCAAACTGGGGCACAA
GCTTAATTAAGCGGCCGCTTCGAGCAGACATGATAAGATACATTGATGAGTTTGGACAAACCACAACTAG
AATGCAGTGAAAAAAATGCTTTATTTGTGAAATTTGTGATGCTATTGCTTTATTTGTAACCATTATAAGC
TGCAATAAACAAGTTAACAACAACAATTGCATTCATTTTATGTTTCAGGTTCAGGGGGAGGTGTGGGAGG
TTTTTTAAAGCAAGTAAAACCTCTACAAATGTGGTAAAATCGATAAGGATCGATCCAGGTGGCACTTTGG
GCCCATCTGCTGTCATATATTGAAAAAGGAAGAGTATGAGTATTCAACATTTCCGTGTCGCCCTTATTCC
CTTTTTTGCGGCATTTTGCCTTCCTGTTTTTGCTCACCCAGAAACGCTGGTGAAAGTAAAAGATGCTGAA
GATCAGTTGGGTGCACGAGTGGGTTACATCGAACTGGATCTCAACAGCGGTAAGATCCTTGAGAGTTTTC
GCCCCGAAGAACGTTTTCCAATGATGAGCACTTTTAAAGTTCTGCTATGTGGCGCGGTATTATCCCGTAT
TGACGCCGGGCAAGAGCAACTCGGTCGCCGCATACACTATTCTCAGAATGACTTGGTTGAGTACTCACCA
GTCACAGAAAAGCATCTTACGGATGGCATGACAGTAAGAGAATTATGCAGTGCTGCCATAACCATGAGTG
ATAACACTGCGGCCAACTTACTTCTGACAACGATCGGAGGACCGAAGGAGCTAACCGCTTTTTTGCACAA
CATGGGGGATCATGTAACTCGCCTTGATCGTTGGGAACCGGAGCTGAATGAAGCCATACCAAACGACGAG
CGTGACACCACGATGCCTGTAGCAATGGCAACAACGTTGCGCAAACTATTAACTGGCGAACTACTTACTC
TAGCTTCCCGGCAACAATTAATAGACTGGATGGAGGCGGATAAAGTTGCAGGACCACTTCTGCGCTCGGC
CCTTCCGGCTGGCTGGTTTATTGCTGATAAATCTGGAGCCGGTGAGCGTGGGTCTCGCGGTATCATTGCA
GCACTGGGGCCAGATGGTAAGCCCTCCCGTATCGTAGTTATCTACACGACGGGGAGTCAGGCAACTATGG
ATGAACGAAATAGACAGATCGCTGAGATAGGTGCCTCACTGATTAAGCATTGGTAACTGTCAGACCAAGT
TTACTCATATATACTTTAGATTGATTTAAAACTTCATTTTTAATTTAAAAGGATCTAGGTGAAGATCCTT
TTTGATAATCTCATGACCAAAATCCCTTAACGTGAGTTTTCGTTCCACTGAGCGTCAGACCCCGTAGAAA
AGATCAAAGGATCTTCTTGAGATCCTTTTTTTCTGCGCGTAATCTGCTGCTTGCAAACAAAAAAACCACC
GCTACCAGCGGTGGTTTTTTTGCCGGATCAAGAGCTACCAACTCTTTTTCCGAAGGTAACTGGCTTCAGC
AGAGCGCAGATACCAAATACTGTTCTTCTAGTGTAGCCGTAGTTAGGCCACCACTTCAAGAACTCTGTAG
CACCGCCTACATACCTCGCTCTGCTAATCCTGTTACCAGTGGCTGCTGCCAGTGGCGATAAGTCGTGTCT
TACCGGGTTGGACTCAAGACGATAGTTACCGGATAAGGCGCAGCGGTCGGGCTGAACGGGGGGTTCGTGC
ACACAGCCCAGCTTGGAGCGAACGACCTACACCGAACTGAGATACCTACAGCGTGAGCTATGAGAAAGCG
CCACGCTTCCCGAAGGGAGAAAGGCGGACAGGTATCCGGTAAGCGGCAGGGTCGGAACAGGAGAGCGCAC
GAGGGAGCTTCCAGGGGGAAACGCCTGGTATCTTTATAGTCCTGTCGGGTTTCGCCACCTCTGACTTGAG
CGTCGATTTTTGTGATGCTCGTCAGGGGGGCGGAGCCTATGGAAAAACGCCAGCAACGCGGCCTTTTTAC
GGTTCCTGGCCTTTTGCTGGCCTTTTGCTCACATGTTCTTTCCTGCGTTATCCCCTGATTCTGTGGATAA
CCGTATTACCGCCTTTGAGTGAGCTGATACCGCTCGCCGCAGCCGAACGACCGAGCGCAGCGAGTCAGTG
AGCGAGGAAGCGGAAGAGCGCCCAATACGCAAACCGCCTCTCCCCGCGCGTTGGCCGATTCATTAATGCA
GCTGGCACGACAGGTTTCCCGACTGGAAAGCGGGCAGTGAGCGCAACGCAATTAATGTGAGTTAGCTCAC
TCATTAGGCACCCCAGGCTTTACACTTTATGCTTCCGGCTCGTATGTTGTGTGGAATTGTGAGCGGATAA
CAATTTCACACAGGAAACAGCTATGACATGATTACGAATTGCAACGATTTAGGTGACACTATAGAAGAGA
AGGAATTAATACGACTCACTATAGGGAGAGAGAGAGAATTACCCTCACTAAAGGGAGGAGAAGCATGAAT
TCGGCCTAACTGGCCAATAAAATATCTTTATTTTCATTACATCTGTGTGTTGGTTTTTTGTGTGAATCGA
TAGTACTAACATACGCTCTCCATCAAAACAAAACGAAACAAAACAAACTAGCAAAATAGGCTGTCCCCAG
TGCAAGTGCAGGTGCCAGAACATTTCTCTGGCCTAACTGGCCGTGACACTGCAGCAGTGACTACGCATGC
GTGACGATGCAGACGTGACACTGCACTGGTGACAAAGCACCCGTGACTAGGCAAGCGTGACGTAGCATCG
GTGACACAGCAAGACACTAGAGGGTATATAATGGAAGCTCGACTTCCAGCTTGGCAATCCGGTACTGTTG
GTAAACTCGAGGCCACCATGGTGAGCAAGGGCGAGGAGCTGTTCACCGGGGTGGTGCCCATCCTGGTCGA
GCTGGACGGCGACGTAAACGGCCACAAGTTCAGCGTGTCCGGCGAGGGCGAGGGCGATGCCACCTACGGC
AAGCTGACCCTGAAGTTCATCTGCACCACCGGCAAGCTGCCCGTGCCCTGGCCCACCCTCGTGACCACCC
TGACCTACGGCGTGCAGTGCTTCAGCCGCTACCCCGACCACATGAAGCAGCACGACTTCTTCAAGTCCGC
CATGCCCGAAGGCTACGTCCAGGAGCGCACCATCTTCTTCAAGGACGACGGCAACTACAAGACCCGCGCC
GAGGTGAAGTTCGAGGGCGACACCCTGGTGAACCGCATCGAGCTGAAGGGCATCGACTTCAAGGAGGACG
GCAACATCCTGGGGCACAAGCTGGAGTACAACTACAACAGCCACAACGTCTATATCATGGCCGACAAGCA
GAAGAACGGCATCAAGGTGAACTTCAAGATCCGCCACAACATCGAGGACGGCAGCGTGCAGCTCGCCGAC
CACTACCAGCAGAACACCCCCATCGGCGACGGCCCCGTGCTGCTGCCCGACAACCACTACCTGAGCACCC
AGTCCGCCCTGAGCAAAGACCCCAACGAGAAGCGCGATCACATGGTCCTGCTGGAGTTCGTGACCGCCGC
CGGGATCACTCTCGGCATGGACGAGCTGTACAAGTAACATATGGTGCACTCTCAGTACAATCTGCTCTGA
TGCCGCATAGTTAAGCCAGCCCCGACACCCGCCAACACCCGCTGACGCGCCCTGACGGGCTTGTCTGCTC
CCGGCATCCGCTTACAGACAAGCTGTGACCGTCTCCGGGAGCTGCATGTGTCAGAGGTTTTCACCGTCAT
CACCGAAACGCGCGA
Features (pLannotate 1.2.2; 26 found; start..end, strand, type, name):
     12..328     +  promoter       SV40 promoter: SV40 enhancer and early promoter
    334..354     -  misc_feature   MCS (fragment): pUC18/19 multiple cloning site
    425..1024    +  CDS            PuroR: puromycin N-acetyltransferase; pac from Streptomyces alboniger; confers resistance to puromycin
   1074..1139    +  CDS            dmpM (fragment): DMPM_STRAD - Protein inferred from homology: Swiss-Prot protein existence level 3. From Streptomyces alboniger.
   1148..1231    +  CDS            large T antigen (fragment): large T antigen from SV40 (simian virus 40)
   1254..1335    +  polyA_signal   SV40 poly(A) signal: SV40 polyadenylation signal
   1423..1512    +  promoter       AmpR promoter (fragment): bla
   1590..1947    +  promoter       SV40 promoter: SV40 enhancer and early promoter
   1969..2670    +  CDS            TagBFP: monomeric blue fluorescent protein mammalian codon-optimized
   2694..2815    -  polyA_signal   SV40 poly(A) signal: SV40 polyadenylation signal
   2838..2906    -  CDS            large T antigen (fragment): large T antigen from SV40 (simian virus 40)
   2957..2975    +  promoter       AmpR promoter (fragment): bla
   2976..3836    +  CDS            AmpR: β-lactamase; bla; confers resistance to ampicillin, carbenicillin, and related antibiotics
   4007..4595    +  rep_origin     ori: high-copy-number ColE1/pMB1/pBR322/pUC origin of replication
   4778..4870    +  CDS            lacI (fragment): lac repressor; lacI; The lac repressor binds to the lac operator to inhibit transcription in E. coli. This inhibition can be relieved by adding lactose or isopropyl-β-D-thiogalactopyranoside (IPTG).
   4883..4904    +  protein_bind   CAP binding site: CAP binding activates transcription in the presence of cAMP. E. coli catabolite activator protein
   4919..4949    +  promoter       lac promoter: promoter for the E. coli lac operon
   4957..4973    +  protein_bind   lac operator: The lac repressor binds to the lac operator to inhibit transcription in E. coli. This inhibition can be relieved by adding lactose or isopropyl-β-D-thiogalactopyranoside (IPTG). lac repressor encoded by lacI
   5017..5035    +  promoter       SP6 promoter: promoter for bacteriophage SP6 RNA polymerase
   5047..5065    +  promoter       T7 promoter: promoter for bacteriophage T7 RNA polymerase
   5126..5174    +  polyA_signal   poly(A) signal: synthetic polyadenylation signal
   5188..5279    +  misc_feature   pause site: RNA polymerase II transcriptional pause signal from the human α2 globin gene
   5408..5439    +  promoter       minP: minimal TATA-box promoter with low basal activity
   5478..6197    +  CDS            EGFP: the original enhanced GFP (Yang et al., 1996) mammalian codon-optimized
   6198..6249    -  misc_feature   bom (fragment): basis of mobility region from pBR322
   6351..1       -  CDS            rop (fragment) (across the origin): Rop protein, which maintains plasmids at low copy number; rop
