>Addgene plasmid #134910 | pREP-8xARE-GFP-SV40-BFP | addgene full sequence | sequence record 268046 | Addgene NGS Result
AACATACGCTCTCCATCAAAACAAAACGAAACAAAACAAACTAGCAAAATAGGCTGTCCCCAGTGCAAGT
GCAGGTGCCAGAACATTTCTCTGGCCTAACTGGCCGTGACACTGCAGCAGTGACTACGCATGCGTGACGA
TGCAGACGTGACACTGCACTGGTGACAAAGCACCCGTGACTAGGCAAGCGTGACGTAGCATCGGTGACAC
AGCAAGACACTAGAGGGTATATAATGGAAGCTCGACTTCCAGCTTGGCAATCCGGTACTGTTGGTAAACT
CGAGGCCACCATGGTGAGCAAGGGCGAGGAGCTGTTCACCGGGGTGGTGCCCATCCTGGTCGAGCTGGAC
GGCGACGTAAACGGCCACAAGTTCAGCGTGTCCGGCGAGGGCGAGGGCGATGCCACCTACGGCAAGCTGA
CCCTGAAGTTCATCTGCACCACCGGCAAGCTGCCCGTGCCCTGGCCCACCCTCGTGACCACCCTGACCTA
CGGCGTGCAGTGCTTCAGCCGCTACCCCGACCACATGAAGCAGCACGACTTCTTCAAGTCCGCCATGCCC
GAAGGCTACGTCCAGGAGCGCACCATCTTCTTCAAGGACGACGGCAACTACAAGACCCGCGCCGAGGTGA
AGTTCGAGGGCGACACCCTGGTGAACCGCATCGAGCTGAAGGGCATCGACTTCAAGGAGGACGGCAACAT
CCTGGGGCACAAGCTGGAGTACAACTACAACAGCCACAACGTCTATATCATGGCCGACAAGCAGAAGAAC
GGCATCAAGGTGAACTTCAAGATCCGCCACAACATCGAGGACGGCAGCGTGCAGCTCGCCGACCACTACC
AGCAGAACACCCCCATCGGCGACGGCCCCGTGCTGCTGCCCGACAACCACTACCTGAGCACCCAGTCCGC
CCTGAGCAAAGACCCCAACGAGAAGCGCGATCACATGGTCCTGCTGGAGTTCGTGACCGCCGCCGGGATC
ACTCTCGGCATGGACGAGCTGTACAAGTAACATATGGTGCACTCTCAGTACAATCTGCTCTGATGCCGCA
TAGTTAAGCCAGCCCCGACACCCGCCAACACCCGCTGACGCGCCCTGACGGGCTTGTCTGCTCCCGGCAT
CCGCTTACAGACAAGCTGTGACCGTCTCCGGGAGCTGCATGTGTCAGAGGTTTTCACCGTCATCACCGAA
ACGCGCGAGACGAAAGATTGGTGTGGAAAGTCCCCAGGCTCCCCAGCAGGCAGAAGTATGCAAAGCATGC
ATCTCAATTAGTCAGCAACCAGGTGTGGAAAGTCCCCAGGCTCCCCAGCAGGCAGAAGTATGCAAAGCAT
GCATCTCAATTAGTCAGCAACCATAGTCCCGCCCCTAACTCCGCCCATCCCGCCCCTAACTCCGCCCAGT
TCCGCCCATTCTCCGCCCCATGGCTGACTAATTTTTTTTATTTATGCAGAGGCCGAGGCCGCCTCGGCCT
CTGAGCTATTCCAGAAGTAGTGAGGAGGCTTTTTTGGAGGCCTAGGCTTTTGCAAAAAGCTAGCTTGCAT
GCCTGCAGGTCGGCCGCCACGACCGGTGCCGCCACCATCCCCTGACCCACGCCCCTGACCCCTCACAAGG
AGACGACCTTCCATGACCGAGTACAAGCCCACGGTGCGCCTCGCCACCCGCGACGACGTCCCCCGGGCCG
TACGCACCCTCGCCGCCGCGTTCGCCGACTACCCCGCCACGCGCCACACCGTCGACCCGGACCGCCACAT
CGAGCGGGTCACCGAGCTGCAAGAACTCTTCCTCACGCGCGTCGGGCTCGACATCGGCAAGGTGTGGGTC
GCGGACGACGGCGCCGCGGTGGCGGTCTGGACCACGCCGGAGAGCGTCGAAGCGGGGGCGGTGTTCGCCG
AGATCGGCCCGCGCATGGCCGAGTTGAGCGGTTCCCGGCTGGCCGCGCAGCAACAGATGGAAGGCCTCCT
GGCGCCGCACCGGCCCAAGGAGCCCGCGTGGTTCCTGGCCACCGTCGGCGTCTCGCCCGACCACCAGGGC
AAGGGTCTGGGCAGCGCCGTCGTGCTCCCCGGAGTGGAGGCGGCCGAGCGCGCCGGGGTGCCCGCCTTCC
TGGAGACCTCCGCGCCCCGCAACCTCCCCTTCTACGAGCGGCTCGGCTTCACCGTCACCGCCGACGTCGA
GGTGCCCGAAGGACCGCGCACCTGGTGCATGACCCGCAAGCCCGGTGCCTGACGCCCGCCCCACGACCCG
CAGCGCCCGACCGAAAGGAGCGCACGACCCCATGGCTCCGACCGAAGCCACCCGGGGCGGCCCCGCCGAC
CCCGCACCCGCCCCCGAGGCCCACCGACTCTAGAGGATCATAATCAGCCATACCACATTTGTAGAGGTTT
TACTTGCTTTAAAAAACCTCCCACACCTCCCCCTGAACCTGAAACATAAAATGAATGCAATTGTTGTTGT
TAACTTGTTTATTGCAGCTTATAATGGTTACAAATAAAGCAATAGCATCACAAATTTCACAAATAAAGCA
TTTTTTTCACTGCAATCTCGTGATACGCCTATTTTTATAGGTTAATGTCATGATAATAATGGTTTCTTAG
ACGTCAGGTGGCACTTTTCGGGGAAATGTGCGCGGAACCCCTATTTGTTTATTTTTCTAAATACATTCAA
ATATGTATCCGCTCATGAGACAATAACCCTGATAAATGCTTCAATAATATCTCGTCATGTGGGCCCATCT
GCGCAGCACCATGGCCTGAAATAACCTCTGAAAGAGGAACTTGGTTAGGTACCTTCTGAGGCGGAAAGAA
CCAGCTGTGGAATGTGTGTCAGTTAGGGTGTGGAAAGTCCCCAGGCTCCCCAGCAGGCAGAAGTATGCAA
AGCATGCATCTCAATTAGTCAGCAACCAGGTGTGGAAAGTCCCCAGGCTCCCCAGCAGGCAGAAGTATGC
AAAGCATGCATCTCAATTAGTCAGCAACCATAGTCCCGCCCCTAACTCCGCCCATCCCGCCCCTAACTCC
GCCCAGTTCCGCCCATTCTCCGCCCCATGGCTGACTAATTTTTTTTATTTATGCAGAGGCCGAGGCCGCC
TCGGCCTCTGAGCTATTCCAGAAGTAGTGAGGAGGCTTTTTTGGAGGCCTAGGCTTTTGCAAAAAGCTTG
ATTCTTCTGACACGATGAGCGAGCTGATTAAGGAGAACATGCACATGAAGCTGTACATGGAGGGCACCGT
GGACAACCATCACTTCAAGTGCACATCCGAGGGCGAAGGCAAGCCCTACGAGGGCACCCAGACCATGAGA
ATCAAGGTGGTCGAGGGCGGCCCTCTCCCCTTCGCCTTCGACATCCTGGCTACTAGCTTCCTCTACGGCA
GCAAGACCTTCATCAACCACACCCAGGGCATCCCCGACTTCTTCAAGCAGTCCTTCCCTGAGGGCTTCAC
ATGGGAGAGAGTCACCACATACGAAGACGGGGGCGTGCTGACCGCTACCCAGGACACCAGCCTCCAGGAC
GGCTGCCTCATCTACAACGTCAAGATCAGAGGGGTGAACTTCACATCCAACGGCCCTGTGATGCAGAAGA
AAACACTCGGCTGGGAGGCCTTCACCGAGACGCTGTACCCCGCTGACGGCGGCCTGGAAGGCAGAAACGA
CATGGCCCTGAAGCTCGTGGGCGGGAGCCATCTGATCGCAAACATCAAGACCACATATAGATCCAAGAAA
CCCGCTAAGAACCTCAAGATGCCTGGCGTCTACTATGTGGACTACAGACTGGAAAGAATCAAGGAGGCCA
ACAACGAGACCTACGTCGAGCAGCACGAGGTGGCAGTGGCCAGATACTGCGACCTCCCTAGCAAACTGGG
GCACAAGCTTAATTAAGCGGCCGCTTCGAGCAGACATGATAAGATACATTGATGAGTTTGGACAAACCAC
AACTAGAATGCAGTGAAAAAAATGCTTTATTTGTGAAATTTGTGATGCTATTGCTTTATTTGTAACCATT
ATAAGCTGCAATAAACAAGTTAACAACAACAATTGCATTCATTTTATGTTTCAGGTTCAGGGGGAGGTGT
GGGAGGTTTTTTAAAGCAAGTAAAACCTCTACAAATGTGGTAAAATCGATAAGGATCGATCCAGGTGGCA
CTTTGGGCCCATCTGCTGTCATATATTGAAAAAGGAAGAGTATGAGTATTCAACATTTCCGTGTCGCCCT
TATTCCCTTTTTTGCGGCATTTTGCCTTCCTGTTTTTGCTCACCCAGAAACGCTGGTGAAAGTAAAAGAT
GCTGAAGATCAGTTGGGTGCACGAGTGGGTTACATCGAACTGGATCTCAACAGCGGTAAGATCCTTGAGA
GTTTTCGCCCCGAAGAACGTTTTCCAATGATGAGCACTTTTAAAGTTCTGCTATGTGGCGCGGTATTATC
CCGTATTGACGCCGGGCAAGAGCAACTCGGTCGCCGCATACACTATTCTCAGAATGACTTGGTTGAGTAC
TCACCAGTCACAGAAAAGCATCTTACGGATGGCATGACAGTAAGAGAATTATGCAGTGCTGCCATAACCA
TGAGTGATAACACTGCGGCCAACTTACTTCTGACAACGATCGGAGGACCGAAGGAGCTAACCGCTTTTTT
GCACAACATGGGGGATCATGTAACTCGCCTTGATCGTTGGGAACCGGAGCTGAATGAAGCCATACCAAAC
GACGAGCGTGACACCACGATGCCTGTAGCAATGGCAACAACGTTGCGCAAACTATTAACTGGCGAACTAC
TTACTCTAGCTTCCCGGCAACAATTAATAGACTGGATGGAGGCGGATAAAGTTGCAGGACCACTTCTGCG
CTCGGCCCTTCCGGCTGGCTGGTTTATTGCTGATAAATCTGGAGCCGGTGAGCGTGGGTCTCGCGGTATC
ATTGCAGCACTGGGGCCAGATGGTAAGCCCTCCCGTATCGTAGTTATCTACACGACGGGGAGTCAGGCAA
CTATGGATGAACGAAATAGACAGATCGCTGAGATAGGTGCCTCACTGATTAAGCATTGGTAACTGTCAGA
CCAAGTTTACTCATATATACTTTAGATTGATTTAAAACTTCATTTTTAATTTAAAAGGATCTAGGTGAAG
ATCCTTTTTGATAATCTCATGACCAAAATCCCTTAACGTGAGTTTTCGTTCCACTGAGCGTCAGACCCCG
TAGAAAAGATCAAAGGATCTTCTTGAGATCCTTTTTTTCTGCGCGTAATCTGCTGCTTGCAAACAAAAAA
ACCACCGCTACCAGCGGTGGTTTTTTTGCCGGATCAAGAGCTACCAACTCTTTTTCCGAAGGTAACTGGC
TTCAGCAGAGCGCAGATACCAAATACTGTTCTTCTAGTGTAGCCGTAGTTAGGCCACCACTTCAAGAACT
CTGTAGCACCGCCTACATACCTCGCTCTGCTAATCCTGTTACCAGTGGCTGCTGCCAGTGGCGATAAGTC
GTGTCTTACCGGGTTGGACTCAAGACGATAGTTACCGGATAAGGCGCAGCGGTCGGGCTGAACGGGGGGT
TCGTGCACACAGCCCAGCTTGGAGCGAACGACCTACACCGAACTGAGATACCTACAGCGTGAGCTATGAG
AAAGCGCCACGCTTCCCGAAGGGAGAAAGGCGGACAGGTATCCGGTAAGCGGCAGGGTCGGAACAGGAGA
GCGCACGAGGGAGCTTCCAGGGGGAAACGCCTGGTATCTTTATAGTCCTGTCGGGTTTCGCCACCTCTGA
CTTGAGCGTCGATTTTTGTGATGCTCGTCAGGGGGGCGGAGCCTATGGAAAAACGCCAGCAACGCGGCCT
TTTTACGGTTCCTGGCCTTTTGCTGGCCTTTTGCTCACATGTTCTTTCCTGCGTTATCCCCTGATTCTGT
GGATAACCGTATTACCGCCTTTGAGTGAGCTGATACCGCTCGCCGCAGCCGAACGACCGAGCGCAGCGAG
TCAGTGAGCGAGGAAGCGGAAGAGCGCCCAATACGCAAACCGCCTCTCCCCGCGCGTTGGCCGATTCATT
AATGCAGCTGGCACGACAGGTTTCCCGACTGGAAAGCGGGCAGTGAGCGCAACGCAATTAATGTGAGTTA
GCTCACTCATTAGGCACCCCAGGCTTTACACTTTATGCTTCCGGCTCGTATGTTGTGTGGAATTGTGAGC
GGATAACAATTTCACACAGGAAACAGCTATGACATGATTACGAATTGCAACGATTTAGGTGACACTATAG
AAGAGAAGGAATTAATACGACTCACTATAGGGAGAGAGAGAGAATTACCCTCACTAAAGGGAGGAGAAGC
ATGAATTCGGCCTAACTGGCCAATAAAATATCTTTATTTTCATTACATCTGTGTGTTGGTTTTTTGTGTG
AATCGATAGTACT
Features (pLannotate 1.2.2; 26 found; start..end, strand, type, name):
      1..92      +  misc_feature   pause site: RNA polymerase II transcriptional pause signal from the human α2 globin gene
    221..252     +  promoter       minP: minimal TATA-box promoter with low basal activity
    291..1010    +  CDS            EGFP: the original enhanced GFP (Yang et al., 1996) mammalian codon-optimized
   1011..1062    -  misc_feature   bom (fragment): basis of mobility region from pBR322
   1164..1199    -  CDS            rop (fragment): Rop protein, which maintains plasmids at low copy number; rop
   1210..1526    +  promoter       SV40 promoter: SV40 enhancer and early promoter
   1532..1552    -  misc_feature   MCS (fragment): pUC18/19 multiple cloning site
   1623..2222    +  CDS            PuroR: puromycin N-acetyltransferase; pac from Streptomyces alboniger; confers resistance to puromycin
   2272..2337    +  CDS            dmpM (fragment): DMPM_STRAD - Protein inferred from homology: Swiss-Prot protein existence level 3. From Streptomyces alboniger.
   2346..2429    +  CDS            large T antigen (fragment): large T antigen from SV40 (simian virus 40)
   2452..2533    +  polyA_signal   SV40 poly(A) signal: SV40 polyadenylation signal
   2621..2710    +  promoter       AmpR promoter (fragment): bla
   2786..3143    +  promoter       SV40 promoter: SV40 enhancer and early promoter
   3165..3866    +  CDS            TagBFP: monomeric blue fluorescent protein mammalian codon-optimized
   3890..4011    -  polyA_signal   SV40 poly(A) signal: SV40 polyadenylation signal
   4034..4102    -  CDS            large T antigen (fragment): large T antigen from SV40 (simian virus 40)
   4153..4171    +  promoter       AmpR promoter (fragment): bla
   4172..5032    +  CDS            AmpR: β-lactamase; bla; confers resistance to ampicillin, carbenicillin, and related antibiotics
   5203..5791    +  rep_origin     ori: high-copy-number ColE1/pMB1/pBR322/pUC origin of replication
   5974..6066    +  CDS            lacI (fragment): lac repressor; lacI; The lac repressor binds to the lac operator to inhibit transcription in E. coli. This inhibition can be relieved by adding lactose or isopropyl-β-D-thiogalactopyranoside (IPTG).
   6079..6100    +  protein_bind   CAP binding site: CAP binding activates transcription in the presence of cAMP. E. coli catabolite activator protein
   6115..6145    +  promoter       lac promoter: promoter for the E. coli lac operon
   6153..6169    +  protein_bind   lac operator: The lac repressor binds to the lac operator to inhibit transcription in E. coli. This inhibition can be relieved by adding lactose or isopropyl-β-D-thiogalactopyranoside (IPTG). lac repressor encoded by lacI
   6213..6231    +  promoter       SP6 promoter: promoter for bacteriophage SP6 RNA polymerase
   6243..6261    +  promoter       T7 promoter: promoter for bacteriophage T7 RNA polymerase
   6322..6370    +  polyA_signal   poly(A) signal: synthetic polyadenylation signal
