[The description below was written by a language model from this plasmid's Addgene catalogue record and pLannotate feature annotations shown in this document.]
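Description:
pREP-8xARE-GFP-SV40-BFP is a mammalian expression reporter plasmid of about 6.4 kb built on the pMIR backbone and designed to read out NRF2 transcriptional activity. It is propagated in E. coli from a high-copy ColE1/pUC-type origin under ampicillin selection (β-lactamase). For mammalian cells it carries a puromycin N-acetyltransferase cassette driven by an SV40 enhancer/early promoter and terminated by an SV40 poly(A) signal.

The reporter unit consists of eight synthetic antioxidant response elements (AREs), the DNA motifs bound by NRF2, placed upstream of a minimal TATA-box promoter with low basal activity that drives EGFP. Green fluorescence should therefore rise mainly when NRF2 is activated. The ARE repeats are not annotated in the feature tables, but the unannotated gap just upstream of minP would fit their location. A synthetic poly(A) signal and an RNA polymerase II pause site from the human α2-globin gene sit immediately upstream of this cassette, an arrangement that typically insulates a weak inducible promoter from read-through transcription originating elsewhere in the plasmid. No dedicated poly(A) signal is annotated directly after EGFP.

A second, independent cassette expresses TagBFP from another SV40 enhancer/early promoter, next to an SV40 poly(A) element. This gives a constitutive blue signal that marks transfected cells and can be used to normalise the GFP readout. Residual lac promoter/operator, SP6 and T7 promoters, and bom and rop fragments are backbone remnants. The Addgene-sequenced and depositor sequences show the same feature set, differing by two nucleotides in length and in their start coordinate. The associated study links NRF2 activation to an antiviral programme in herpes simplex virus 1-infected cells.
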