Addgene plasmid #134910: pREP-8xARE-GFP-SV40-BFP
Purpose: NRF2 reporter plasmid with GFP under control of 8 ARE elements and constitutively transcribed BFP
Depositing lab: Markus Landthaler. Depositing organization: Max-Delbrueck-Centrum fuer Molekulare Medizin (MDC). Publication: Single-cell RNA-sequencing of herpes simplex virus 1-infected cells connects NRF2 activation to an antiviral program. Wyler E, Franke V, Menegatti J, Kocks C, Boltengagen A, Praktiknjo S, Walch-Ruckheim B, Bosse J, Rajewsky N, Grasser F, Akalin A, Landthaler M. Nat Commun. 2019 Oct 25;10(1):4878. doi: 10.1038/s41467-019-12894-z. PubMed 31653857.
Backbone
  Vector backbone: pMIR
  Vector type: Mammalian Expression
  Selectable markers: Puromycin
Growth in bacteria
  Bacterial resistance: Ampicillin, 100 μg/mL
  Growth temperature: 37°C
  Growth strain: DH5alpha
  Copy number: High Copy
Gene/Insert 1
  Gene/Insert name: 8xARE- minimal promoter - GFP
  Species: Synthetic
  Promoter: 8xARE - minimal promoter
  Cloning method: Restriction Enzyme; 5′ cloning site EcoRI (not destroyed); 3′ cloning site NdeI (not destroyed)
  Sequencing primers: 5′ CGGATAACAATTTCACACAGG
Gene/Insert 2
  Gene/Insert name: TagBFP
  Species: Synthetic
  Promoter: SV40
  Cloning method: Restriction Enzyme; 5′ cloning site AflII (destroyed during cloning); 3′ cloning site NotI (not destroyed)
  Sequencing primers: 5′ none; 3′ CACTGCATTCTAGTTGTGGTT
Terms and licenses: Academic/Nonprofit Terms; Industry Terms: Not Available to Industry
How to cite: pREP-8xARE-GFP-SV40-BFP was a gift from Markus Landthaler (Addgene plasmid # 134910 ; http://n2t.net/addgene:134910 ; RRID:Addgene_134910)
